Addgene plasmid #175812: pCSIIbsr-PKG-hNo.7
Purpose: The lentiviral vector for PKG #7, a genetically encoded FRET biosensor for monitoring cGMP concentration.
Depositing lab: Michiyuki Matsuda. Depositing organization: Kyoto University, Graduate School of Biostudies. Publication: C-type Natriuretic Peptide-induced PKA Activation Promotes Endochondral Bone Formation in Hypertrophic Chondrocytes. Hirota K, Hirashima T, Horikawa K, Yasoda A, Matsuda M. Endocrinology. 2022 Mar 1;163(3). pii: 6511000. doi: 10.1210/endocr/bqac005. PubMed 35041746.
Backbone
  Vector backbone: pCSIIbsr
  Vector type: Mammalian Expression, Lentiviral
  Selectable markers: Blasticidin
Growth in bacteria
  Bacterial resistance: Ampicillin, 100 μg/mL
  Growth temperature: 37°C
  Growth strain: NEB Stable
  Copy number: Unknown
Gene/Insert
  Gene/Insert name: PKG #7
  Species: Synthetic
  Insert size (bp): 1875
Resource information
  A portion of this plasmid was derived from a plasmid made by: Kazuki Horikawa; Department of Optical Imaging, Advanced Research Promotion Center, Tokushima University Graduate School, Tokushima, Japan. pCSII plasmid was developed by the late Dr. Miyoshi (RIKEN BioResource Center).
Terms and licenses: Academic/Nonprofit Terms; Industry Terms: Not Available to Industry
How to cite: pCSIIbsr-PKG-hNo.7 was a gift from Michiyuki Matsuda (Addgene plasmid # 175812 ; http://n2t.net/addgene:175812 ; RRID:Addgene_175812)
