[The description below was written by a language model from this plasmid's Addgene catalogue record and pLannotate feature annotations shown in this document.]
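Description:
pCSIIbsr-PKG-hNo.7 is an HIV-1-based lentiviral transfer vector built on the pCSIIbsr backbone for stable expression of PKG #7, a synthetic, genetically encoded FRET biosensor that reports cGMP concentration in mammalian cells. In bacteria it is maintained through a high-copy ColE1/pUC-type origin and selected with ampicillin (AmpR); an f1 origin is also present. The plasmid backbone outside the viral unit additionally carries an SV40/EM7-driven bleomycin/Zeocin resistance cassette, although the catalogue lists only blasticidin as the mammalian selectable marker.

A CMV enhancer/promoter fused to a truncated 5' LTR drives production of the viral genomic RNA in packaging cells. That RNA contains the Ψ packaging signal with a gag fragment, the RRE for Rev-dependent nuclear export, and the cPPT/CTS. It ends at a truncated 3' LTR followed by a bGH polyadenylation signal. Internally, the EF-1α promoter drives a bicistronic transcript. The first cistron is the sensor. The annotation shows Venus-derived segments in C-terminal-then-N-terminal order, which suggests a circularly permuted yellow acceptor, although the record does not state this. These are followed by a fragment of human PRKG1 (cGMP-dependent protein kinase) and then ECFP as the cyan donor. cGMP binding to the PRKG1 fragment is presumably what alters energy transfer between the two fluorophores. An EMCV IRES then allows translation of blasticidin S deaminase from the same mRNA, linking drug resistance to sensor expression, and a WPRE enhances transcript expression.

The construct is used to generate lentivirus for making blasticidin-selected cells that express the sensor for live imaging of cGMP dynamics. The associated study concerned C-type natriuretic peptide signalling in chondrocytes.
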