Features (pLannotate 1.2.2; 34 found; start..end, strand, type, name):
      1..380     +  enhancer       CMV enhancer: human cytomegalovirus immediate early enhancer
    381..580     +  promoter       CMV promoter: human cytomegalovirus (CMV) immediate early promoter
    598..778     +  LTR            5' LTR (truncated): truncated 5' long terminal repeat (LTR) from HIV-1
    825..950     +  misc_feature   HIV-1 Ψ: packaging signal of human immunodeficiency virus type 1
    934..1272    +  CDS            HIV-1 gag (fragment): gag protein from human immunodeficiency virus 1; gag
   1442..1675    +  misc_feature   RRE: The Rev response element (RRE) of HIV-1 allows for Rev-dependent mRNA export from the nucleus to the cytoplasm.
   2052..2152    +  CDS            Rev (fragment): human immunodeficiency virus 1 (HIV-1) Rev protein; rev; enhances nuclear export of unspliced and incompletely spliced viral mRNAs
   2178..2295    +  misc_feature   cPPT/CTS: central polypurine tract and central termination sequence of HIV-1
   2351..3513    +  promoter       EF-1α promoter: strong constitutive promoter for human elongation factor EF-1α
   3547..3745    +  CDS            VC155 (fragment): C-terminal fragment of mVenus for use in bimolecular fluorescence complementation (BiFC) (Kodama and Hu, 2010)
   3761..4279    +  CDS            VN173: N-terminal fragment of mVenus for use in bimolecular fluorescence complementation (BiFC) (Kodama and Hu, 2010)
   4289..4696    +  CDS            PRKG1 (fragment): KGP1_HUMAN - Also known as PRKG1B, PRKGR1A, PRKGR1B. Experimental evidence at protein level: Swiss-Prot protein existence level 1. Serine/threonine protein kinase that acts as key mediator of the nitric oxide (NO)/cGMP signaling pathway. GMP binding activates PRKG1, which phosphorylates serines and threonines on many cellular proteins. Numerous protein targets for PRKG1 phosphorylation are implicated in modulating cellular calcium, but the contribution of each of these targets may vary substantially among cell types. Proteins that are phosphorylated by PRKG1 regulate platelet activation and ad
   4697..5413    +  CDS            ECFP: ECFP is a basic (constitutively fluorescent) cyan fluorescent protein published in 1996, derived from Aequorea victoria. It has low acid sensitivity.
   5451..6037    +  misc_feature   IRES2: internal ribosome entry site (IRES) of the encephalomyocarditis virus (EMCV)
   6038..6436    +  CDS            BSD: blasticidin S deaminase; Aspergillus terreus BSD; confers resistance to blasticidin
   6480..7068    +  misc_feature   WPRE: woodchuck hepatitis virus posttranscriptional regulatory element
   6993..7580    +  CDS            nef: NEF_HV112 - Experimental evidence at protein level: Swiss-Prot protein existence level 1. Extracellular Nef protein targets CD4(+) T-lymphocytes for apoptosis by interacting with CXCR4 surface receptors. From Human immunodeficiency virus type 1 group M subtype B (isolate PCV12) (HIV-1).
   7587..7767    +  LTR            5' LTR (truncated): truncated 5' long terminal repeat (LTR) from HIV-1
   7799..8023    +  polyA_signal   bGH poly(A) signal: bovine growth hormone polyadenylation signal
   8027..8048    +  promoter       SV40 promoter (fragment): SV40 enhancer and early promoter
   8069..8497    +  rep_origin     f1 ori (sequence partly withheld): f1 bacteriophage origin of replication; arrow indicates direction of (+) strand synthesis
   8511..8840    +  promoter       SV40 promoter: SV40 enhancer and early promoter
   8888..8935    +  promoter       EM7 promoter: synthetic bacterial promoter&nbsp
   8954..9328    +  CDS            BleoR: antibiotic-binding protein; Sh ble from Streptoalloteichus hindustanus; confers resistance to bleomycin, phleomycin, and Zeocin™
   9338..9463    +  CDS            ble (fragment): BLE_KLEPN - Experimental evidence at protein level: Swiss-Prot protein existence level 1. Binding protein with a strong affinity to the bleomycin family of antibiotics. Binds to CL990; an antimitotic-antibiotic compound. From Klebsiella pneumoniae.
   9458..9579    +  polyA_signal   SV40 poly(A) signal: SV40 polyadenylation signal
   9650..9672    -  protein_bind   lac operator (fragment): The lac repressor binds to the lac operator to inhibit transcription in E. coli. This inhibition can be relieved by adding lactose or isopropyl-β-D-thiogalactopyranoside (IPTG). lac repressor encoded by lacI
   9676..9706    -  promoter       lac promoter: promoter for the E. coli lac operon
   9721..9742    -  protein_bind   CAP binding site: CAP binding activates transcription in the presence of cAMP. E. coli catabolite activator protein
   9755..9847    -  CDS            lacI (fragment): lac repressor; lacI; The lac repressor binds to the lac operator to inhibit transcription in E. coli. This inhibition can be relieved by adding lactose or isopropyl-β-D-thiogalactopyranoside (IPTG).
  10030..10618   -  rep_origin     ori: high-copy-number ColE1/pMB1/pBR322/pUC origin of replication
  10789..11649   -  CDS            AmpR: β-lactamase; bla; confers resistance to ampicillin, carbenicillin, and related antibiotics
  11650..11754   -  promoter       AmpR promoter: bla
  11813..11865   -  misc_feature   bom (fragment): basis of mobility region from pBR322
>Addgene plasmid #175812 | pCSIIbsr-PKG-hNo.7 | addgene full sequence | sequence record 345347 | Addgene NGS Result
GACATTGATTATTGACTAGTTATTAATAGTAATCAATTACGGGGTCATTAGTTCATAGCCCATATATGGA
GTTCCGCGTTACATAACTTACGGTAAATGGCCCGCCTGGCTGACCGCCCAACGACCCCCGCCCATTGACG
TCAATAATGACGTATGTTCCCATAGTAACGCCAATAGGGACTTTCCATTGACGTCAATGGGTGGAGTATT
TACGGTAAACTGCCCACTTGGCAGTACATCAAGTGTATCATATGCCAAGTACGCCCCCTATTGACGTCAA
TGACGGTAAATGGCCCGCCTGGCATTATGCCCAGTACATGACCTTATGGGACTTTCCTACTTGGCAGTAC
ATCTACGTATTAGTCATCGCTATTACCATGGTGATGCGGTTTTGGCAGTACATCAATGGGCGTGGATAGC
GGTTTGACTCACGGGGATTTCCAAGTCTCCACCCCATTGACGTCAATGGGAGTTTGTTTTGGCACCAAAA
TCAACGGGACTTTCCAAAATGTCGTAACAACTCCGCCCCATTGACGCAAATGGGCGGTAGGCGTGTACGG
TGGGAGGTCTATATAAGCAGCGCGTTTTGCCTGTACTGGGTCTCTCTGGTTAGACCAGATCTGAGCCTGG
GAGCTCTCTGGCTAACTAGGGAACCCACTGCTTAAGCCTCAATAAAGCTTGCCTTGAGTGCTTCAAGTAG
TGTGTGCCCGTCTGTTGTGTGACTCTGGTAACTAGAGATCCCTCAGACCCTTTTAGTCAGTGTGGAAAAT
CTCTAGCAGTGGCGCCCGAACAGGGACTTGAAAGCGAAAGGGAAACCAGAGGAGCTCTCTCGACGCAGGA
CTCGGCTTGCTGAAGCGCGCACGGCAAGAGGCGAGGGGCGGCGACTGGTGAGTACGCCAAAAATTTTGAC
TAGCGGAGGCTAGAAGGAGAGAGATGGGTGCGAGAGCGTCAGTATTAAGCGGGGGAGAATTAGATCGCGA
TGGGAAAAAATTCGGTTAAGGCCAGGGGGAAAGAAAAAATATAAATTAAAACATATAGTATGGGCAAGCA
GGGAGCTAGAACGATTCGCAGTTAATCCTGGCCTGTTAGAAACATCAGAAGGCTGTAGACAAATACTGGG
ACAGCTACAACCATCCCTTCAGACAGGATCAGAAGAACTTAGATCATTATATAATACAGTAGCAACCCTC
TATTGTGTGCATCAAAGGATAGAGATAAAAGACACCAAGGAAGCTTTAGACAAGATAGAGGAAGAGCAAA
ACAAAAGTAAGACCACCGCACAGCAAGGGCCGCTGATCTTCAGACCTGGAGGAGGAGATATGAGGGACAA
TTGGAGAAGTGAATTATATAAATATAAAGTAGTAAAAATTGAACCATTAGGAGTAGCACCCACCAAGGCA
AAGAGAAGAGTGGTGCAGAGAGAAAAAAGAGCAGTGGGAATAGGAGCTTTGTTCCTTGGGTTCTTGGGAG
CAGCAGGAAGCACTATGGGCGCAGCGTCAATGACGCTGACGGTACAGGCCAGACAATTATTGTCTGGTAT
AGTGCAGCAGCAGAACAATTTGCTGAGGGCTATTGAGGCGCAACAGCATCTGTTGCAACTCACAGTCTGG
GGCATCAAGCAGCTCCAGGCAAGAATCCTGGCTGTGGAAAGATACCTAAAGGATCAACAGCTCCTGGGGA
TTTGGGGTTGCTCTGGAAAACTCATTTGCACCACTGCTGTGCCTTGGAATGCTAGTTGGAGTAATAAATC
TCTGGAACAGATTTGGAATCACACGACCTGGATGGAGTGGGACAGAGAAATTAACAATTACACAAGCTTA
ATACACTCCTTAATTGAAGAATCGCAAAACCAGCAAGAAAAGAATGAACAAGAATTATTGGAATTAGATA
AATGGGCAAGTTTGTGGAATTGGTTTAACATAACAAATTGGCTGTGGTATATAAAATTATTCATAATGAT
AGTAGGAGGCTTGGTAGGTTTAAGAATAGTTTTTGCTGTACTTTCTATAGTGAATAGAGTTAGGCAGGGA
TATTCACCATTATCGTTTCAGACCCACCTCCCAACCCCGAGGGGACCCGACAGGCCCGAAGGAATAGAAG
AAGAAGGTGGAGAGAGAGACAGAGACAGATCCATTCGATTAGTGAACGGATCTACAAATGGCAGTATTCA
TCCACAATTTTAAAAGAAAAGGGGGGATTGGGGGGTACAGTGCAGGGGAAAGAATAGTAGACATAATAGC
AACAGACATACAAACTAAAGAATTACAAAAACAAATTACAAAAATTCAAAATTTTCGGGTTTATTACAGG
GACAGCAGAAATTCACTTTGAATTAATTCAAGCTTCGTGAGGCTCCGGTGCCCGTCAGTGGGCAGAGCGC
ACATCGCCCACAGTCCCCGAGAAGTTGGGGGGAGGGGTCGGCAATTGAACCGGTGCCTAGAGAAGGTGGC
GCGGGGTAAACTGGGAAAGTGATGTCGTGTACTGGCTCCGCCTTTTTCCCGAGGGTGGGGGAGAACCGTA
TATAAGTGCAGTAGTCGCCGTGAACGTTCTTTTTCGCAACGGGTTTGCCGCCAGAACACAGGTAAGTGCC
GTGTGTGGTTCCCGCGGGCCTGGCCTCTTTACGGGTTATGGCCCTTGCGTGCCTTGAATTACTTCCACCT
GGCTCCAGTACGTGATTCTTGATCCCGAGCTGGAGCCAGGGGCGGGCCTTGCGCTTTAGGAGCCCCTTCG
CCTCGTGCTTGAGTTGAGGCCTGGCCTGGGCGCTGGGGCCGCCGCGTGCGAATCTGGTGGCACCTTCGCG
CCTGTCTCGCTGCTTTCGATAAGTCTCTAGCCATTTAAAATTTTTGATGACCTGCTGCGACGCTTTTTTT
CTGGCAAGATAGTCTTGTAAATGCGGGCCAGGATCTGCACACTGGTATTTCGGTTTTTGGGGCCGCGGGC
GGCGACGGGGCCCGTGCGTCCCAGCGCACATGTTCGGCGAGGCGGGGCCTGCGAGCGCGGCCACCGAGAA
TCGGACGGGGGTAGTCTCAAGCTGGCCGGCCTGCTCTGGTGCCTGGCCTCGCGCCGCCGTGTATCGCCCC
GCCCTGGGCGGCAAGGCTGGCCCGGTCGGCACCAGTTGCGTGAGCGGAAAGATGGCCGCTTCCCGGCCCT
GCTCCAGGGGGCTCAAAATGGAGGACGCGGCGCTCGGGAGAGCGGGCGGGTGAGTCACCCACACAAAGGA
AAGGGGCCTTTCCGTCCTCAGCCGTCGCTTCATGTGACTCCACGGAGTACCGGGCGCCGTCCAGGCACCT
CGATTAGTTCTGGAGCTTTTGGAGTACGTCGTCTTTAGGTTGGGGGGAGGGGTTTTATGCGATGGAGTTT
CCCCACACTGAGTGGGTGGAGACTGAAGTTAGGCCAGCTTGGCACTTGATGTAATTCTCCTTGGAATTTG
CCCTTTTTGAGTTTGGATCTTGGTTCATTCTCAAGCCTCAGACAGTGGTTCAAAGTTTTTTTCTTCCATT
TCAGGTGTCGTGAACACGCTACCGGTCTCGACGAATTCACCATGGTGGACGGCGGCGTGCAGCTCGCCGA
CCACTACCAGCAGAACACCCCCATCGGCGACGGCCCCGTGCTGCTGCCCGACAACCACTACCTGAGCTAC
CAGTCCGCCCTGAGCAAAGACCCCAACGAGAAGCGCGATCACATGGTCCTGCTGGAGTTCGTGACCGCCG
CCGGGATCACTCTCGGCATGGACGAGCTGTACAAGGGTGGCAGCGGTGGCATGGTGAGCAAGGGCGAGGA
GCTGTTCACCGGGGTGGTGCCCATCCTGGTCGAGCTGGACGGCGACGTAAACGGCCACAAGTTCAGCGTG
TCCGGCGAGGGCGAGGGCGATGCCACCTACGGCAAGCTGACCCTGAAGCTGATCTGCACCACCGGCAAGC
TGCCCGTGCCCTGGCCCACCCTCGTGACCACCCTGGGCTACGGCCTGCAGTGCTTCGCCCGCTACCCCGA
CCACATGAAGCAGCACGACTTCTTCAAGTCCGCCATGCCCGAAGGCTACGTCCAGGAGCGCACCATCTTC
TTCAAGGACGACGGCAACTACAAGACCCGCGCCGAGGTGAAGTTCGAGGGCGACACCCTGGTGAACCGCA
TCGAGCTGAAGGGCATCGACTTCAAGGAGGACGGCAACATCCTGGGGCACAAGCTGGAGTACAACTACAA
CAGCCACAACGTCTATATCACCGCCGACAAGCAGAAGAACGGCATCAAGGCCAACTTCAAGATCCGCCAC
AACATCGAGGGCATGCATGAGTATATGGAATTTTTAAAAAGCGTTCCAACATTCCAGAGCCTTCCTGAAG
AGATCCTCAGCAAGCTTGCTGATGTCCTTGAAGAGACCCACTATGAAAATGGAGAATATATTATCAGGCA
AGGTGCAAGAGGGGACACCTTCTTTATCATCAGCAAAGGAACGGTAAATGTCACTCGTGAAGACTCACCG
AGTGAAGACCCAGTCTTTCTTAGAACTTTAGGAAAAGGAGACTGGTTTGGAGAGAAAGCCTTGCAGGGGG
AAGATGTGAGAACAGCAAACGTAATTGCTGCAGAAGCTGTAACCTGCCTTGTGATTGACAGAGACTCTTT
TAAACATTTGATTGGAGGGCTGGATGATGTTTCTAATAAAGCATATGAAGATGCAGAAGCTAAAGCAAAA
TATGAGCTCATGAGTAAAGGAGAAGAACTTTTCACTGGAGTTGTCCCAATTCTTGTTGAATTAGATGGTG
ATGTTAATGGGCACAAATTTTCTGTCAGTGGAGAGGGTGAAGGTGATGCAACATACGGAAAACTTACCCT
TAAATTTATTTGCACTACTGGAAAACTACCTGTTCCATGGCCAACACTTGTCACTACTTTAACATGGGGT
GTTCAATGCTTTTCAAGATACCCAGATCATATGAAACAGCATGACTTTTTCAAGAGTGCCATGCCCGAAG
GTTATGTACAGGAAAGAACTATATTTTTCAAAGATGACGGGAACTACAAGACACGTGCTGAAGTCAAGTT
TGAAGGTGATACCCTTGTTAATAGAATCGAGTTAAAAGGTATTGATTTTAAAGAAGATGGAAACATTCTT
GGACACAAATTGGAATACAACTATATTTCACACAATGTATACATCACAGCAGACAAACAAAAGAATGGAA
TCAAAGCAAACTTCAAAATTAGACACAACATTGAAGATGGAAGCGTTCAACTAGCAGACCATTATCAACA
AAATACTCCAATTGGCGATGGCCCTGTCCTTTTACCAGACAACCATTACCTGTCCACACAATCTGCACTT
TCGAAAGATCCCAACGAAAAGAGAGACCACATGGTCCTTCTTGAGTTTGTAACAGCTGCTGGGATTACAC
TAGGCATGGATGAACTATACAAATAACTCGAGGGCGGCGGCCGCGGCTCTAGAGGATCCGCCCCTCTCCC
TCCCCCCCCCCTAACGTTACTGGCCGAAGCCGCTTGGAATAAGGCCGGTGTGCGTTTGTCTATATGTTAT
TTTCCACCATATTGCCGTCTTTTGGCAATGTGAGGGCCCGGAAACCTGGCCCTGTCTTCTTGACGAGCAT
TCCTAGGGGTCTTTCCCCTCTCGCCAAAGGAATGCAAGGTCTGTTGAATGTCGTGAAGGAAGCAGTTCCT
CTGGAAGCTTCTTGAAGACAAACAACGTCTGTAGCGACCCTTTGCAGGCAGCGGAACCCCCCACCTGGCG
ACAGGTGCCTCTGCGGCCAAAAGCCACGTGTATAAGATACACCTGCAAAGGCGGCACAACCCCAGTGCCA
CGTTGTGAGTTGGATAGTTGTGGAAAGAGTCAAATGGCTCTCCTCAAGCGTATTCAACAAGGGGCTGAAG
GATGCCCAGAAGGTACCCCATTGTATGGGATCTGATCTGGGGCCTCGGTACACATGCTTTACATGTGTTT
AGTCGAGGTTAAAAAAACGTCTAGGCCCCCCGAACCACGGGGACGTGGTTTTCCTTTGAAAAACACGATG
ATAATATGGCCACAACCATGGCCAAGCCTTTGTCTCAAGAAGAATCCACCCTCATTGAAAGAGCAACGGC
TACAATCAACAGCATCCCCATCTCTGAAGACTACAGCGTCGCCAGCGCAGCTCTCTCTAGCGACGGCCGC
ATCTTCACTGGTGTCAATGTATATCATTTTACTGGGGGACCTTGTGCAGAACTCGTGGTGCTGGGCACTG
CTGCTGCTGCGGCAGCTGGCAACCTGACTTGTATCGTCGCGATCGGAAATGAGAACAGGGGCATCTTGAG
CCCCTGCGGACGGTGCCGACAGGTGCTTCTCGATCTGCATCCTGGGATCAAAGCCATAGTGAAGGACAGT
GATGGACAGCCGACGGCAGTTGGGATTCGTGAATTGCTGCCCTCTGGTTATGTGTGGGAGGGCTAAGTCG
AGCCTCTAGAGTTAACATCGAGGGATCAAGCTTATCGATAATCAACCTCTGGATTACAAAATTTGTGAAA
GATTGACTGGTATTCTTAACTATGTTGCTCCTTTTACGCTATGTGGATACGCTGCTTTAATGCCTTTGTA
TCATGCTATTGCTTCCCGTATGGCTTTCATTTTCTCCTCCTTGTATAAATCCTGGTTGCTGTCTCTTTAT
GAGGAGTTGTGGCCCGTTGTCAGGCAACGTGGCGTGGTGTGCACTGTGTTTGCTGACGCAACCCCCACTG
GTTGGGGCATTGCCACCACCTGTCAGCTCCTTTCCGGGACTTTCGCTTTCCCCCTCCCTATTGCCACGGC
GGAACTCATCGCCGCCTGCCTTGCCCGCTGCTGGACAGGGGCTCGGCTGTTGGGCACTGACAATTCCGTG
GTGTTGTCGGGGAAGCTGACGTCCTTTCCATGGCTGCTCGCCTGTGTTGCCACCTGGATTCTGCGCGGGA
CGTCCTTCTGCTACGTCCCTTCGGCCCTCAATCCAGCGGACCTTCCTTCCCGCGGCCTGCTGCCGGCTCT
GCGGCCTCTTCCGCGTCTTCGCCTTCGCCCTCAGACGAGTCGGATCTCCCTTTGGGCCGCCTCCCCGCAT
CGATACCGTCGAGACCTAGAAAAACATGGAGCAATCACAAGTAGCAATACAGCAGCTACCAATGCTGATT
GTGCCTGGCTAGAAGCACAAGAGGAGGAGGAGGTGGGTTTTCCAGTCACACCTCAGGTACCTTTAAGACC
AATGACTTACAAGGCAGCTGTAGATCTTAGCCACTTTTTAAAAGAAAAGGGGGGACTGGAAGGGCTAATT
CACTCCCAACGAAGACAAGATATCCTTGATCTGTGGATCTACCACACACAAGGCTACTTCCCTGATTGGC
AGAACTACACACCAGGGCCAGGGATCAGATATCCACTGACCTTTGGATGGTGCTACAAGCTAGTACCAGT
TGAGCAAGAGAAGGTAGAAGAAGCCAATGAAGGAGAGAACACCCGCTTGTTACACCCTGTGAGCCTGCAT
GGGATGGATGACCCGGAGAGAGAAGTATTAGAGTGGAGGTTTGACAGCCGCCTAGCATTTCATCACATGG
CCCGAGAGCTGCATCCGGACTGTACTGGGTCTCTCTGGTTAGACCAGATCTGAGCCTGGGAGCTCTCTGG
CTAACTAGGGAACCCACTGCTTAAGCCTCAATAAAGCTTGCCTTGAGTGCTTCAAGTAGTGTGTGCCCGT
CTGTTGTGTGACTCTGGTAACTAGAGATCCCTCAGACCCTTTTAGTCAGTGTGGAAAATCTCTAGCAGGG
CCCGTTTAAACCCGCTGATCAGCCTCGACTGTGCCTTCTAGTTGCCAGCCATCTGTTGTTTGCCCCTCCC
CCGTGCCTTCCTTGACCCTGGAAGGTGCCACTCCCACTGTCCTTTCCTAATAAAATGAGGAAATTGCATC
GCATTGTCTGAGTAGGTGTCATTCTATTCTGGGGGGTGGGGTGGGGCAGGACAGCAAGGGGGAGGATTGG
GAAGACAATAGCAGGCATGCTGGGGATGCGGTGGGCTCTATGGCTTCTGAGGCGGAAAGAACCAGCTGGG
GCTCTAGGGGGTATCCCC
[124 nt withheld, positions 8069-8192]
C
[91 nt withheld, positions 8194-8284]
A
[49 nt withheld, positions 8286-8334]
CCTTTGACGTTGGAGTCCACGTTCTTT
[37 nt withheld, positions 8362-8398]
ACCCTATCTCGGTCTATTCTTTTGATTTATAAGGGATTTTGCCGATTTCGGCCTATTGGTTAAAAAATGA
GCTGATTTAACAAAAATTTAACGCGAATTAATTCTGTGGAATGTGTGTCAGTTAGGGTGTGGAAAGTCCC
CAGGCTCCCCAGCAGGCAGAAGTATGCAAAGCATGCATCTCAATTAGTCAGCAACCAGGTGTGGAAAGTC
CCCAGGCTCCCCAGCAGGCAGAAGTATGCAAAGCATGCATCTCAATTAGTCAGCAACCATAGTCCCGCCC
CTAACTCCGCCCATCCCGCCCCTAACTCCGCCCAGTTCCGCCCATTCTCCGCCCCATGGCTGACTAATTT
TTTTTATTTATGCAGAGGCCGAGGCCGCCTCTGCCTCTGAGCTATTCCAGAAGTAGTGAGGAGGCTTTTT
TGGAGGCCTAGGCTTTTGCAAAAAGCTCCCGGGAGCTTGTATATCCATTTTCGGATCTGATCAGCACGTG
TTGACAATTAATCATCGGCATAGTATATCGGCATAGTATAATACGACAAGGTGAGGAACTAAACCATGGC
CAAGTTGACCAGTGCCGTTCCGGTGCTCACCGCGCGCGACGTCGCCGGAGCGGTCGAGTTCTGGACCGAC
CGGCTCGGGTTCTCCCGGGACTTCGTGGAGGACGACTTCGCCGGTGTGGTCCGGGACGACGTGACCCTGT
TCATCAGCGCGGTCCAGGACCAGGTGGTGCCGGACAACACCCTGGCCTGGGTGTGGGTGCGCGGCCTGGA
CGAGCTGTACGCCGAGTGGTCGGAGGTCGTGTCCACGAACTTCCGGGACGCCTCCGGGCCGGCCATGACC
GAGATCGGCGAGCAGCCGTGGGGGCGGGAGTTCGCCCTGCGCGACCCGGCCGGCAACTGCGTGCACTTCG
TGGCCGAGGAGCAGGACTGACACGTGCTACGAGATTTCGATTCCACCGCCGCCTTCTATGAAAGGTTGGG
CTTCGGAATCGTTTTCCGGGACGCCGGCTGGATGATCCTCCAGCGCGGGGATCTCATGCTGGAGTTCTTC
GCCCACCCCAACTTGTTTATTGCAGCTTATAATGGTTACAAATAAAGCAATAGCATCACAAATTTCACAA
ATAAAGCATTTTTTTCACTGCATTCTAGTTGTGGTTTGTCCAAACTCATCAATGTATCTTATCATGTCTG
TATACCGTCGACCTCTAGCTAGAGCTTGGCGTAATCATGGTCATAGCTGTTTCCTGTGTGAAATTGTTAT
CCGCTCACAATTCCACACAACATACGAGCCGGAAGCATAAAGTGTAAAGCCTGGGGTGCCTAATGAGTGA
GCTAACTCACATTAATTGCGTTGCGCTCACTGCCCGCTTTCCAGTCGGGAAACCTGTCGTGCCAGCTGCA
TTAATGAATCGGCCAACGCGCGGGGAGAGGCGGTTTGCGTATTGGGCGCTCTTCCGCTTCCTCGCTCACT
GACTCGCTGCGCTCGGTCGTTCGGCTGCGGCGAGCGGTATCAGCTCACTCAAAGGCGGTAATACGGTTAT
CCACAGAATCAGGGGATAACGCAGGAAAGAACATGTGAGCAAAAGGCCAGCAAAAGGCCAGGAACCGTAA
AAAGGCCGCGTTGCTGGCGTTTTTCCATAGGCTCCGCCCCCCTGACGAGCATCACAAAAATCGACGCTCA
AGTCAGAGGTGGCGAAACCCGACAGGACTATAAAGATACCAGGCGTTTCCCCCTGGAAGCTCCCTCGTGC
GCTCTCCTGTTCCGACCCTGCCGCTTACCGGATACCTGTCCGCCTTTCTCCCTTCGGGAAGCGTGGCGCT
TTCTCATAGCTCACGCTGTAGGTATCTCAGTTCGGTGTAGGTCGTTCGCTCCAAGCTGGGCTGTGTGCAC
GAACCCCCCGTTCAGCCCGACCGCTGCGCCTTATCCGGTAACTATCGTCTTGAGTCCAACCCGGTAAGAC
ACGACTTATCGCCACTGGCAGCAGCCACTGGTAACAGGATTAGCAGAGCGAGGTATGTAGGCGGTGCTAC
AGAGTTCTTGAAGTGGTGGCCTAACTACGGCTACACTAGAAGAACAGTATTTGGTATCTGCGCTCTGCTG
AAGCCAGTTACCTTCGGAAAAAGAGTTGGTAGCTCTTGATCCGGCAAACAAACCACCGCTGGTAGCGGTG
GTTTTTTTGTTTGCAAGCAGCAGATTACGCGCAGAAAAAAAGGATCTCAAGAAGATCCTTTGATCTTTTC
TACGGGGTCTGACGCTCAGTGGAACGAAAACTCACGTTAAGGGATTTTGGTCATGAGATTATCAAAAAGG
ATCTTCACCTAGATCCTTTTAAATTAAAAATGAAGTTTTAAATCAATCTAAAGTATATATGAGTAAACTT
GGTCTGACAGTTACCAATGCTTAATCAGTGAGGCACCTATCTCAGCGATCTGTCTATTTCGTTCATCCAT
AGTTGCCTGACTCCCCGTCGTGTAGATAACTACGATACGGGAGGGCTTACCATCTGGCCCCAGTGCTGCA
ATGATACCGCGAGACCCACGCTCACCGGCTCCAGATTTATCAGCAATAAACCAGCCAGCCGGAAGGGCCG
AGCGCAGAAGTGGTCCTGCAACTTTATCCGCCTCCATCCAGTCTATTAATTGTTGCCGGGAAGCTAGAGT
AAGTAGTTCGCCAGTTAATAGTTTGCGCAACGTTGTTGCCATTGCTACAGGCATCGTGGTGTCACGCTCG
TCGTTTGGTATGGCTTCATTCAGCTCCGGTTCCCAACGATCAAGGCGAGTTACATGATCCCCCATGTTGT
GCAAAAAAGCGGTTAGCTCCTTCGGTCCTCCGATCGTTGTCAGAAGTAAGTTGGCCGCAGTGTTATCACT
CATGGTTATGGCAGCACTGCATAATTCTCTTACTGTCATGCCATCCGTAAGATGCTTTTCTGTGACTGGT
GAGTACTCAACCAAGTCATTCTGAGAATAGTGTATGCGGCGACCGAGTTGCTCTTGCCCGGCGTCAATAC
GGGATAATACCGCGCCACATAGCAGAACTTTAAAAGTGCTCATCATTGGAAAACGTTCTTCGGGGCGAAA
ACTCTCAAGGATCTTACCGCTGTTGAGATCCAGTTCGATGTAACCCACTCGTGCACCCAACTGATCTTCA
GCATCTTTTACTTTCACCAGCGTTTCTGGGTGAGCAAAAACAGGAAGGCAAAATGCCGCAAAAAAGGGAA
TAAGGGCGACACGGAAATGTTGAATACTCATACTCTTCCTTTTTCAATATTATTGAAGCATTTATCAGGG
TTATTGTCTCATGAGCGGATACATATTTGAATGTATTTAGAAAAATAAACAAATAGGGGTTCCGCGCACA
TTTCCCCGAAAAGTGCCACCTGACGTCGACGGATCGGGAGATCTCCCGATCCCCTATGGTGCACTCTCAG
TACAATCTGCTCTGATGCCGCATAGTTAAGCCAGTATCTGCTCCCTGCTTGTGTGTTGGAGGTCGCTGAG
TAGTGCGCGAGCAAAATTTAAGCTACAACAAGGCAAGGCTTGACCGACAATTGCATGAAGAATCTGCTTA
GGGTTAGGCGTTTTGCGCTGCTTCGCGATGTACGGGCCAGATATACGCGTT
